>Addgene plasmid #197855 | pJMC-6T-Empty | addgene full sequence | sequence record 390625 | Addgene NGS Result
GTCAGTGAGCGAGGAAGCGGAAGAGCGCCCACCTGCTTTTCGGAGGCGCGCCGGAGAGATCGCGCACGCC
CGCTGAGCTCAGTGTTTTGCAGGTGTGATGAAAAGCCTTAGGGTCAGGTGGCACTTTTCGGGGAAATGTG
CGATGAACCCCTATTTGTTTATTTTTCTAAATACATTCAAATATGTATCCGCTAATGAGACAATAACCCT
GATAAATGCTTCAATTATATTGAAAAAGGAAGAGTATGAGTATCCAACATTTCCGTGTCGCCCTTATTCC
CTTTTTTGCGGCCTTCTGCCTTCCTGTTTTTGCTCACCCAGAAACGCTGGTGAAAGTAAAAGATGCTGAA
GATCAGTTGGGTGCCCGAGTGGGTTACATTGAACTGGATCTCAACAGCGGCAAAATCTTAGAGAGTTTTC
GCCCCGAAGAACGCTTCCCAATGATGAGCACTTTCAAAGTTCTGCTATGTGGCGCGGTGTTATCCCGTAT
TGATGCTGGGCAAGAGCAACTCGGTCGCCGCATACACTATTCTCAGAATGACTTGGTTGAGTATTCACCA
GTCACAGAAAAGCATCTTACGGATGGCATGACAGTAAGAGAATTATGTAGTGCTGCCATAACCATGAGTG
ATAACACTGCGGCCAACTTACTTCTGACAACGATTGGAGGACCGAAGGAGCTAACCGCTTTTTTGCACAA
CATGGGGGATCATGTAACTCGCCTTGATCGTTGGGAACCGGAGCTGAATGAAGCCATACCAAACGACGAG
CGTGACACCACGATGCCTGTAGCAATGGCAACAACTCTCCGCAAACTATTAACTGGCGAACTACTTACTC
TTGCTTCACGCCAGCAACTCATTGACTGGATGGAGGCGGACAAAGTTGCAGGACCACTTCTGCGCTCGGC
ACTTCCGGCTGGCTGGTTTATTGCTGATAAATCTGGAGCCGGTGAGCGTGGCTCTCGCGGTATCATTGCA
GCACTGGGGCCAGATGGTAAGCCCTCCCGTATCGTAGTTATCTACACGACGGGGAGTCAGGCAACTATGG
ATGAACGGAATAGACAGATCGCTGAGATAGGTGCCTCACTGATTAAGCATTGGTAACTGTCAGACGAAGG
GAAATAAATAGTAGCCCGCCTGATGTGCGGGCTTTTTTTTGGTGGTGGTTACCAGTGTCGCTTAGCTACC
GTAGGTCCTCTTAGGCGGTCCGATTAGCGACATAGTCATCAATGCCTTGACGGCAAAATCCCTTAACGTG
AGTTTTCGTTCCACTGAGCGTCAGACCCCGTAGAAAAGATCAAAGGATCTTCTTGAGATCCTTTTTTTCT
GCGCGTAATCTGCTGCTTGCAAACAAAAAAACCACCGCTACCAGCGGTGGTTTGTTTGCCGGATCAAGAG
CTACTAACTCTTTTTCCGAAGGTAACTGGCTTCAGCAGAGCGCAGATACCAAATACTGTTCTTCTAGTGT
AGCCGTAGTTAGGCCACCACTTCAAGAACTCTGTAGCACCGCCTACATACCTCGCTCTGCTAATCCTGTT
ACCAGTGGCTGCTGCCAGTGGCGATAAGTCGTGTCTTACCGGGTTGGACTCAAGACGATAGTTACCGGAT
AAGGCGCAGCGGTCGGGCTGAACGGGGGGTTCGTGCTCACAGCCCAGCTTGGAGCGAACGACCTACACCG
AACTGAGATACCTACAGCGTGAGCTATGAGAAAGCGCCACGCTTCCCGAAGGGAGAAAGGCGGACAGGTA
TCCGGTAAGCGGCAGGGTCGGAACAGGAGAGCGCACGAGGGAGCTTCCAGTGGGAAACGCCTGGTATCTT
TATAGTCCTGTCGGGTTTCGCCACCTCTGACTTGAGCGTCGATTTTTGTGATGCTCGTCAGGGGGGCGGA
GCCTATGGAAAAACGCCAGCAACGCGGCCTTTTTACGGTTCCTGGCCTTTTGCTGGCCTTTTGCTCACAT
GTTCTTTCCTGCGTTATCCCCTGATTCTGTGGATAACCGTATTACCGCCTTTGAGTGAGCTGATACCGCT
CGCCGCAGCCGAACGACCGAGCGCAGCGA
Features (pLannotate 1.2.2; 4 found; start..end, strand, type, name):
      1..23      +  rep_origin     RSF ori (fragment): Plasmids containing the RSF 1030 origin of replication can be propagated in E. coli cells that contain additional plasmids with compatible origins.
    145..245     +  promoter       AmpR promoter: bla
    246..1106    +  CDS            AmpR: β-lactamase; bla; confers resistance to ampicillin, carbenicillin, and related antibiotics
   1313..1901    +  rep_origin     ori: high-copy-number ColE1/pMB1/pBR322/pUC origin of replication
