[The description below was written by a language model from this plasmid's Addgene catalogue record and pLannotate feature annotations shown in this document.]
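Description:
pJMC-6T-Empty is an empty backbone plasmid belonging to a modular vector toolkit and parts library developed for engineering plant genomes. The catalogue entry describes it as the "Level 1 module 6T empty" vector, meaning it occupies a defined position (6T) in the Level 1 tier of a hierarchical assembly scheme and carries no gene or insert. In systems of this kind, an empty module generally serves either as the recipient into which parts are assembled for that slot or as a placeholder that fills the slot when no cargo is wanted. The record does not say which role applies here, and it does not state the backbone, vector type or cloning chemistry.

The annotated sequence is small, at about 2.1 kb, and consists almost entirely of bacterial maintenance functions. A high-copy ColE1/pUC-type origin of replication drives propagation in E. coli, consistent with the high copy number listed. A β-lactamase (AmpR) gene under its native bla promoter provides ampicillin selection. A very short match to the RSF1030 origin at the start of the sequence is only a fragment and is unlikely to function as a replicon. It is probably sequence similarity or a remnant from construction.

No plant promoters, terminators, reporters, T-DNA borders or plant selectable markers were annotated. No assembly or restriction sites were called in the short unannotated stretches between the resistance cassette and the origin, where any cloning junctions would presumably lie. The plasmid is therefore best understood as an E. coli cloning intermediate within the toolkit, not as a vector delivered directly to plants.
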