Addgene plasmid #197855: pJMC-6T-Empty
Purpose: (Empty Backbone) Level 1 module 6T empty
Depositing lab: Daniel Voytas. Depositing organization: University of Minnesota. Publication: An extensible vector toolkit and parts library for advanced engineering of plant genomes. Chamness JC, Kumar J, Cruz AJ, Rhuby E, Holum MJ, Cody JP, Tibebu R, Gamo ME, Starker CG, Zhang F, Voytas DF. Plant Genome. 2023 Mar 9:e20312. doi: 10.1002/tpg2.20312. PubMed 36896468.
Backbone
  Vector backbone: Unspecified
  Backbone manufacturer: Self-made
  Vector type: Unspecified
Growth in bacteria
  Bacterial resistance: Ampicillin, 100 μg/mL
  Growth temperature: 37°C
  Growth strain: DH5alpha
  Copy number: High Copy
Gene/Insert
  Gene/Insert name: None
Terms and licenses: Academic/Nonprofit Terms; Industry Terms: Not Available to Industry
Depositor comments: Please visit https://www.biorxiv.org/content/10.1101/2022.10.15.511792v1 for bioRxiv preprint.
How to cite: pJMC-6T-Empty was a gift from Daniel Voytas (Addgene plasmid # 197855 ; http://n2t.net/addgene:197855 ; RRID:Addgene_197855)
